Addgene plasmid #64389: pCYC1m_yeGFP
Purpose: encodes yeast enhanced GFP under control of minimal pCYC1 promoter
Depositing lab: Timothy Lu. Depositing organization: Massachusetts Institute of Technology. Publication: Tunable and Multifunctional Eukaryotic Transcription Factors Based on CRISPR/Cas. Farzadfard F, Perli SD, Lu TK. ACS Synth Biol. 2013 Sep 11. 10.1021/sb400081r PubMed 23977949.
Backbone
  Vector backbone: pRS406
  Backbone size w/o insert (bp): 4500
  Total vector size (bp): 5500
  Vector type: Yeast Expression
  Selectable markers: URA3
Growth in bacteria
  Bacterial resistance: Ampicillin, 100 μg/mL
  Growth temperature: 37°C
  Growth strain: DH5alpha
  Copy number: High Copy
Gene/Insert
  Gene/Insert name: yeast enhanced GFP
  Species: S. cerevisiae (budding yeast)
  Insert size (bp): 1000
  Promoter: pCYC1
  Cloning method: Gibson Cloning
  Sequencing primers: 5′ CTTTTCTCTAAATATTCTTTCCTTATACATTAGG; 3′ GGGACCTAGACTTCAGGTTGTCTAACTCC
Terms and licenses: Academic/Nonprofit Terms; Industry Terms: Not Available to Industry
How to cite: pCYC1m_yeGFP was a gift from Timothy Lu (Addgene plasmid # 64389 ; http://n2t.net/addgene:64389 ; RRID:Addgene_64389)
