[The description below was written by a language model from this plasmid's Addgene catalogue record and pLannotate feature annotations shown in this document.]
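Description:
pCYC1m_yeGFP is a yeast expression reporter plasmid of about 5.5 kb built on the pRS406 backbone. pRS406 is an integrating-type yeast shuttle vector. Consistent with this, the feature table shows no yeast replication origin or centromere, so stable maintenance in S. cerevisiae would be expected to depend on chromosomal integration. Yeast selection uses the URA3 marker, expressed from its own promoter. URA3 complements uracil auxotrophy and can be counterselected with 5-fluoroorotic acid. In E. coli the plasmid replicates from a high-copy ColE1/pUC-type origin and is selected with ampicillin through the β-lactamase gene. Other elements carried over from the pBluescript-derived backbone are an f1 phage origin, lacZα and lac promoter/operator remnants, flanking T7 and T3 promoters, and small bom, rop and lacI fragments. None of these has a role in the reporter function.

The payload, assembled by Gibson cloning into the multiple cloning site, is yeast-enhanced GFP, a GFP coding sequence codon-optimised for S. cerevisiae and C. albicans, followed by the CYC1 transcription terminator. According to the catalogue record, expression is driven by a minimal version of the CYC1 promoter. The automated annotation does not label this promoter, but an unannotated stretch lies immediately upstream of the yeGFP coding sequence, where it would be expected. A minimal promoter generally gives low basal expression, so a construct like this works as a baseline or readout reporter for testing transcriptional regulators. The associated publication concerns tunable CRISPR/Cas-based eukaryotic transcription factors, which suggests that use here, although the record does not describe any specific operator or guide RNA target sites in this plasmid.
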