Features (pLannotate 1.2.2; 20 found; start..end, strand, type, name):
    137..186     +  misc_feature   bom (fragment): basis of mobility region from pBR322
    201..416     +  promoter       URA3 promoter: S. cerevisiae URA3
    417..1220    +  CDS            URA3: orotidine-5'-phosphate decarboxylase, required for uracil biosynthesis; S. cerevisiae URA3; yeast auxotrophic marker, counterselectable with 5-fluoroorotic acid (5-FOA)
   1299..1350    +  misc_feature   bom (fragment): basis of mobility region from pBR322
   1351..1806    -  rep_origin     f1 ori (sequence partly withheld): f1 bacteriophage origin of replication; arrow indicates direction of (+) strand synthesis
   1814..1969    -  CDS            lacZα (fragment): LacZα fragment of β-galactosidase; lacZ fragment
   1977..1995    +  promoter       T7 promoter: promoter for bacteriophage T7 RNA polymerase
   2004..2069    -  misc_feature   MCS (fragment): pBluescript multiple cloning site
   2249..2965    +  CDS            yeGFP: yeast-enhanced green fluorescent protein codons optimized for translation in S. cerevisiae and C. albicans
   2998..3187    +  terminator     CYC1 terminator: S. cerevisiae CYC1; transcription terminator for CYC1
   3191..3213    -  misc_feature   MCS (fragment): pBluescript multiple cloning site
   3226..3244    -  promoter       T3 promoter: promoter for bacteriophage T3 RNA polymerase
   3289..3305    -  protein_bind   lac operator: The lac repressor binds to the lac operator to inhibit transcription in E. coli. This inhibition can be relieved by adding lactose or isopropyl-β-D-thiogalactopyranoside (IPTG). lac repressor encoded by lacI
   3313..3343    -  promoter       lac promoter: promoter for the E. coli lac operon
   3358..3379    -  protein_bind   CAP binding site: CAP binding activates transcription in the presence of cAMP. E. coli catabolite activator protein
   3392..3484    -  CDS            lacI (fragment): lac repressor; lacI; The lac repressor binds to the lac operator to inhibit transcription in E. coli. This inhibition can be relieved by adding lactose or isopropyl-β-D-thiogalactopyranoside (IPTG).
   3667..4255    -  rep_origin     ori: high-copy-number ColE1/pMB1/pBR322/pUC origin of replication
   4426..5285    -  CDS            AmpR: β-lactamase; bla; confers resistance to ampicillin, carbenicillin, and related antibiotics
   5286..5390    -  promoter       AmpR promoter: bla
   5485..35      +  CDS            rop (fragment) (across the origin): Rop protein, which maintains plasmids at low copy number; rop
>Addgene plasmid #64389 | pCYC1m_yeGFP | depositor full sequence | sequence record 108130 | pCYCm_yeGFP
TCGCGCGTTTCGGTGATGACGGTGAAAACCTCTGACACATGCAGCTCCCGGAGACGGTCACAGCTTGTCT
GTAAGCGGATGCCGGGAGCAGACAAGCCCGTCAGGGCGCGTCAGCGGGTGTTGGCGGGTGTCGGGGCTGG
CTTAACTATGCGGCATCAGAGCAGATTGTACTGAGAGTGCACCATACCACAGCTTTTCAATTCAATTCAT
CATTTTTTTTTTATTCTTTTTTTTGATTTCGGTTTCTTTGAAATTTTTTTGATTCGGTAATCTCCGAACA
GAAGGAAGAACGAAGGAAGGAGCACAGACTTAGATTGGTATATATACGCATATGTAGTGTTGAAGAAACA
TGAAATTGCCCAGTATTCTTAACCCAACTGCACAGAACAAAAACCTGCAGGAAACGAAGATAAATCATGT
CGAAAGCTACATATAAGGAACGTGCTGCTACTCATCCTAGTCCTGTTGCTGCCAAGCTATTTAATATCAT
GCACGAAAAGCAAACAAACTTGTGTGCTTCATTGGATGTTCGTACCACCAAGGAATTACTGGAGTTAGTT
GAAGCATTAGGTCCCAAAATTTGTTTACTAAAAACACATGTGGATATCTTGACTGATTTTTCCATGGAGG
GCACAGTTAAGCCGCTAAAGGCATTATCCGCCAAGTACAATTTTTTACTCTTCGAAGACAGAAAATTTGC
TGACATTGGTAATACAGTCAAATTGCAGTACTCTGCGGGTGTATACAGAATAGCAGAATGGGCAGACATT
ACGAATGCACACGGTGTGGTGGGCCCAGGTATTGTTAGCGGTTTGAAGCAGGCGGCAGAAGAAGTAACAA
AGGAACCTAGAGGCCTTTTGATGTTAGCAGAATTGTCATGCAAGGGCTCCCTATCTACTGGAGAATATAC
TAAGGGTACTGTTGACATTGCGAAGAGCGACAAAGATTTTGTTATCGGCTTTATTGCTCAAAGAGACATG
GGTGGAAGAGATGAAGGTTACGATTGGTTGATTATGACACCCGGTGTGGGTTTAGATGACAAGGGAGACG
CATTGGGTCAACAGTATAGAACCGTGGATGATGTGGTCTCTACAGGATCTGACATTATTATTGTTGGAAG
AGGACTATTTGCAAAGGGAAGGGATGCTAAGGTAGAGGGTGAACGTTACAGAAAAGCAGGCTGGGAAGCA
TATTTGAGAAGATGCGGCCAGCAAAACTAAAAAACTGTATTATAAGTAAATGCATGTATACTAAACTCAC
AAATTAGAGCTTCAATTTAATTATATCAGTTATTACCCTATGCGGTGTGAAATACCGCACAGATGCGTAA
GGAGAAAATACCGCATCAGGAAATTGTAAACGTTAATATTTTGTTAAAATTCGCGTTAAATTTTTGTTAA
ATCAGCTCATTTTTTAACCAATAGGCCGAAATCGGCAAAATCCCTTATAAATCAAAAGAATAGACCGAGA
TAGGGT
[37 nt withheld, positions 1477-1513]
AAAGAACGTGGACTCCAACGTCAAAGG
[49 nt withheld, positions 1541-1589]
T
[91 nt withheld, positions 1591-1681]
G
[124 nt withheld, positions 1683-1806]
CGCGCCATTCGCCATTCAGGCTGCGCAACTGTTGGGAAGGGCGATCGGTGCGGGCCTCTTCGCTATTACG
CCAGCTGGCGAAAGGGGGATGTGCTGCAAGGCGATTAAGTTGGGTAACGCCAGGGTTTTCCCAGTCACGA
CGTTGTAAAACGACGGCCAGTGAGCGCGCGTAATACGACTCACTATAGGGCGAATTGGGTACCGGGCCCC
CCCTCGAGGTCGACGGTATCGATAAGCTTGATATCGAATTCCTGCAGCCCGGGTACTGTATGTACATACA
GTAGGATCCTATGGCATGCATGTGCTCTGTATGTATATAAAACTCTTGTTTTCTTCTTTTCTCTAAATAT
TCTTTCCTTATACATTAGGACCTTTGCAGCATAAATTACTATACTTCTATAGACACACAAACACAAATAC
ACACACTAATCTAGATATTAAAATGTCTAAAGGTGAAGAATTATTCACTGGTGTTGTCCCAATTTTGGTT
GAATTAGATGGTGATGTTAATGGTCACAAATTTTCTGTCTCCGGTGAAGGTGAAGGTGATGCTACTTACG
GTAAATTGACCTTAAAATTTATTTGTACTACTGGTAAATTGCCAGTTCCATGGCCAACCTTAGTCACTAC
TTTCGGTTATGGTGTTCAATGTTTTGCTAGATACCCAGATCATATGAAACAACATGACTTTTTCAAGTCT
GCCATGCCAGAAGGTTATGTTCAAGAAAGAACTATTTTTTTCAAAGATGACGGTAACTACAAGACCAGAG
CTGAAGTCAAGTTTGAAGGTGATACCTTAGTTAATAGAATCGAATTAAAAGGTATTGATTTTAAAGAAGA
TGGTAACATTTTAGGTCACAAATTGGAATACAACTATAACTCTCACAATGTTTACATCATGGCTGACAAA
CAAAAGAATGGTATCAAAGTTAACTTCAAAATTAGACACAACATTGAAGATGGTTCTGTTCAATTAGCTG
ACCATTATCAACAAAATACTCCAATTGGTGATGGTCCAGTCTTGTTACCAGACAACCATTACTTATCCAC
TCAATCTGCCTTATCCAAAGATCCAAACGAAAAGAGAGACCACATGGTCTTGTTAGAATTTGTTACTGCT
GCTGGTATTACCCATGGTATGGATGAATTGTACAAATAACTCGAGTAAGCTTGGTACCGCGGCTAGCTAA
GATCCGCTCTAACCGAAAAGGAAGGAGTTAGACAACCTGAAGTCTAGGTCCCTATTTATTTTTTTATAGT
TATGTTAGTATTAAGAACGTTATTTATATTTCAAATTTTTCTTTTTTTTCTGTACAGACGCGTGTACGCA
TGTAACATTATACTGAAAACCTTGCTTGAGAAGGTTTTGGGACGCTCGAAGATCCGGCCGCCACCGCGGT
GGAGCTCCAGCTTTTGTTCCCTTTAGTGAGGGTTAATTGCGCGCTTGGCGTAATCATGGTCATAGCTGTT
TCCTGTGTGAAATTGTTATCCGCTCACAATTCCACACAACATAGGAGCCGGAAGCATAAAGTGTAAAGCC
TGGGGTGCCTAATGAGTGAGGTAACTCACATTAATTGCGTTGCGCTCACTGCCCGCTTTCCAGTCGGGAA
ACCTGTCGTGCCAGCTGCATTAATGAATCGGCCAACGCGCGGGGAGAGGCGGTTTGCGTATTGGGCGCTC
TTCCGCTTCCTCGCTCACTGACTCGCTGCGCTCGGTCGTTCGGCTGCGGCGAGCGGTATCAGCTCACTCA
AAGGCGGTAATACGGTTATCCACAGAATCAGGGGATAACGCAGGAAAGAACATGTGAGCAAAAGGCCAGC
AAAAGGCCAGGAACCGTAAAAAGGCCGCGTTGCTGGCGTTTTTCCATAGGCTCCGCCCCCCTGACGAGCA
TCACAAAAATCGACGCTCAAGTCAGAGGTGGCGAAACCCGACAGGACTATAAAGATACCAGGCGTTTCCC
CCTGGAAGCTCCCTCGTGCGCTCTCCTGTTCCGACCCTGCCGCTTACCGGATACCTGTCCGCCTTTCTCC
CTTCGGGAAGCGTGGCGCTTTCTCATAGCTCACGCTGTAGGTATCTCAGTTCGGTGTAGGTCGTTCGCTC
CAAGCTGGGCTGTGTGCACGAACCCCCCGTTCAGCCCGACCGCTGCGCCTTATCCGGTAACTATCGTCTT
GAGTCCAACCCGGTAAGACACGACTTATCGCCACTGGCAGCAGCCACTGGTAACAGGATTAGCAGAGCGA
GGTATGTAGGCGGTGCTACAGAGTTCTTGAAGTGGTGGCCTAACTACGGCTACACTAGAAGGACAGTATT
TGGTATCTGCGCTCTGCTGAAGCCAGTTACCTTCGGAAAAAGAGTTGGTAGCTCTTGATCCGGCAAACAA
ACCACCGCTGGTAGCGGTGGTTTTTTTGTTTGCAAGCAGCAGATTACGCGCAGAAAAAAAGGATCTCAAG
AAGATCCTTTGATCTTTTCTACGGGGTCTGACGCTCAGTGGAACGAAAACTCACGTTAAGGGATTTTGGT
CATGAGATTATCAAAAAGGATCTTCACCTAGATCCTTTTAAATTAAAAATGAAGTTTTAAATCAATCTAA
AGTATATATGAGTAAACTTGGTCTGACAGTTACCAATGCTTAATCAGTGAGGCACCTATCTCAGCGATCT
GTCTATTTCGTTCATCCATAGTTGCCTGACTCCCCGTCGTGTAGATAACTACGATACGGGAGGGCTTACC
ATCTGGCCCCAGTGCTGCAATGATACCGCGAGACCCACGCTCACCGGCTCCAGATTTATCAGCAATAAAC
CAGCCAGCCGGAAGGGCGAGCGCAGAAGTGGTCCTGCAACTTTATCCGCCTCCATCCAGTCTATTAATTG
TTGCCGGGAAGCTAGAGTAAGTAGTTCGCCAGTTAATAGTTTGCGCAACGTTGTTGCCATTGCTACAGGC
ATCGTGGTGTCACGCTCGTCGTTTGGTATGGCTTCATTCAGCTCCGGTTCCCAACGATCAAGGCGAGTTA
CATGATCCCCCATGTTGTGCAAAAAAGCGGTTAGCTCCTTCGGTCCTCCGATCGTTGTCAGAAGTAAGTT
GGCCGCAGTGTTATCACTCATGGTTATGGCAGCACTGCATAATTCTCTTACTGTCATGCCATCCGTAAGA
TGCTTTTCTGTGACTGGTGAGTACTCAACCAAGTCATTCTGAGAATAGTGTATGCGGCGACCGAGTTGCT
CTTGCCCGGCGTCAATACGGGATAATACCGCGCCACATAGCAGAACTTTAAAAGTGCTCATCATTGGAAA
ACGTTCTTCGGGGCGAAAACTCTCAAGGATCTTACCGCTGTTGAGATCCAGTTCGATGTAACCCACTCGT
GCACCCAACTGATCTTCAGCATCTTTTACTTTCACCAGCGTTTCTGGGTGAGCAAAAACAGGAAGGCAAA
ATGCCGCAAAAAAGGGAATAAGGGCGACACGGAAATGTTGAATACTCATACTCTTCCTTTTTCAATATTA
TTGAAGCATTTATCAGGGTTATTGTCTCATGAGCGGATACATATTTGAATGTATTTAGAAAAATAAACAA
ATAGGGGTTCCGCGCACATTTCCCCGAAAAGTGCCACCTGACGTCTAAGAAACCATTATTATCATGACAT
TAACCTATAAAAATAGGCGTATCACGAGGCCCTTTCGTC
