>Addgene plasmid #64389 | pCYC1m_yeGFP | addgene partial sequence | sequence record 111617 | M13-F20 5'-TGTAAAACGACGGCCAGT-3'
CCCCCTCGAGGTCGACGGTATCGATAAGCTTGATATCGAATTCCTGCAGCCCGGGTACTGTATGTACATA
CAGTAGGATCCTATGGCATGCATGTGCTCTGTATGTATATAAAACTCTTGTTTTCTTCTTTTCTCTAAAT
ATTCTTTCCTTATACATTAGGACCTTTGCAGCATAAATTACTATACTTCTATAGACACACAAACACAAAT
ACACACACTAATCTAGATAAAAAATGTCTAAAGGTGAAGAATTATTCACTGGTGTTGTCCCAATTTTGGT
TGAATTAGATGGTGATGTTAATGGTCACAAATTTTCTGTCTCCGGTGAAGGTGAAGGTGATGCTACTTAC
GGTAAATTGACCTTAAAATTTATTTGTACTACTGGTAAATTGCCAGTTCCATGGCCAACCTTAGTCACTA
CTTTCGGTTATGGTGTTCAATGTTTTGCGAGATACCCAGATCATATGAAACAACATGACTTTTTCAAGTC
TGCCATGCCAGAAGGTTATGTTCAAGAAAGAACTATTTTTTTCAAAGATGACGGTAACTACAAGACCAGA
GCTGAAGTCAAGTTTGAAGGTGATACCTTAGTTAATAGAATCGAATTAAAAGGTATTGATTTTAAAGAAG
ATGGTAACATTTTAGGTCACAAATTGGAATACAACTATAACTCTCACAATGTTTACATCATGGCTGACAA
ACAAAAGAATGGTATCAAAGTTAACTTCAAAATTAGACACAACATTGAAGATGGTTCTGTTCAATTAGCT
GACCATTATCAACAAAATACTCCAATTGGTGATGGTCCAGTCTTGTTACCAGACAACCATTACTTATCCA
CTCAATCTGCCTTATCCAAAGATCCAAACGA
