>Addgene plasmid #64389 | pCYC1m_yeGFP | addgene partial sequence | sequence record 112034 | M13-Rev 5'-CAGGAAACAGCTATGACC-3'
AAGCTGGAGCTCCACCGCGGTGGCGGCCGGATCTTCGAGCGTCCCAAAACCTTCTCAAGCAAGGTTTTCA
GTATAATGTTACATGCGTACACGCGTCTGTACAGAAAAAAAAGAAAAATTTGAAATATAAATAACGTTCT
TAATACTAACATAACTATAAAAAAATAAATAGGGACCTAGACTTCAGGTTGTCTAACTCCTTCCTTTTCG
GTTAGAGCGGATCTTAGCTAGCCGCGGTACCAAGCTTACTCGAGTTATTTGTACAATTCATCCATACCAT
GGGTAATACCAGCAGCAGTAACAAATTCTAACAAGACCATGTGGTCTCTCTTTTCGTTTGGATCTTTGGA
TAAGGCAGATTGAGTGGATAAGTAATGGTTGTCTGGTAACAAGACTGGACCATCACCAATTGGAGTATTT
TGTTGATAATGGTCAGCTAATTGAACAGAACCATCTTCAATGTTGTGTCTAATTTTGAAGTTAACTTTGA
TACCATTCTTTTGTTTGTCAGCCATGATGTAAACATTGTGAGAGTTATAGTTGTATTCCAATTTGTGACC
TAAAATGTTACCATCTTCTTTAAAATCAATACCTTTTAATTCGATTCTATTAACTAAGGTATCACCTTCA
AACTTGACTTCAGCTCTGGTCTTGTAGTTACCGTCATCTTTGAAAAAAATAGTTCTTTCTTGAACATAAC
CTTCTGGCATGGCAGACTTGAAAAAGTCATGTTGTTTCATATGATCTGGGTATCTCGCAAAACATTGAAC
ACCATAACCGAAAGTAGTGACTAAGGTTGGCCATG
